Addgene plasmid #158758: pAAV-Syn-nullCoChR-GCaMP6f-Kv2.1
Purpose: Cell body-targeted GCaMP6f, under synapsin promoter: nullCoChR (the optogenetic protein CoChR mutated to have 0 current), followed by GCaMP6f and the KV2.1 motif (nullCoChR-GCaMP6f-Kv2.1).
Depositing lab: Edward Boyden. Depositing organization: Massachusetts Institute of Technology. Publication: Precision Calcium Imaging of Dense Neural Populations via a Cell-Body-Targeted Calcium Indicator. Shemesh OA, Linghu C, Piatkevich KD, Goodwin D, Celiker OT, Gritton HJ, Romano MF, Gao R, Yu CJ, Tseng HA, Bensussen S, Narayan S, Yang CT, Freifeld L, Siciliano CA, Gupta I, Wang J, Pak N, Yoon YG, Ullmann JFP, Guner-Ataman B, Noamany H, Sheinkopf ZR, Park WM, Asano S, Keating AE, Trimmer JS, Reimer J, Tolias AS, Bear MF, Tye KM, Han X, Ahrens MB, Boyden ES. Neuron. 2020 Jun 26. pii: S0896-6273(20)30398-6. doi: 10.1016/j.neuron.2020.05.029. PubMed 32592656.
Backbone
  Vector backbone: pAAV
  Backbone size w/o insert (bp): 4281
  Vector type: Mammalian Expression, AAV
Growth in bacteria
  Bacterial resistance: Ampicillin, 100 μg/mL
  Growth temperature: 37°C
  Growth strain: NEB Stable
  Copy number: High Copy
Gene/Insert
  Gene/Insert name: nullCoChR-GCaMP6f-Kv2.1 (alt names: GCaMP6f; GCaMP6)
  Species: Synthetic
  Insert size (bp): 2454
  Promoter: synapsin promoter
  Cloning method: Gibson Cloning
  Sequencing primers: 5′ CGCGACCATCTGCGCTGC; 3′ GGCATTAAAGCAGCGTATCC
Terms and licenses: Academic/Nonprofit Terms; Industry Terms: Not Available to Industry
How to cite: pAAV-Syn-nullCoChR-GCaMP6f-Kv2.1 was a gift from Edward Boyden (Addgene plasmid # 158758 ; http://n2t.net/addgene:158758 ; RRID:Addgene_158758)
