[The description below was written by a language model from this plasmid's Addgene catalogue record and pLannotate feature annotations shown in this document.]
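Description:
pAAV-Syn-nullCoChR-GCaMP6f-Kv2.1 is an AAV transfer plasmid for neuron-specific mammalian expression of a cell body-targeted calcium indicator. It is built on a pAAV backbone and propagated in bacteria as a high-copy plasmid through a ColE1/pUC-type origin, with ampicillin selection from the β-lactamase gene. An f1 phage origin is also present. The sequenced record is about 7.2 kb. The expression cassette is flanked by AAV2 inverted terminal repeats, which allow the intervening DNA to be packaged into recombinant AAV particles. The downstream ITR is annotated in full, while the upstream one is detected only as short fragments. Short matches to SV40 small t antigen, the EF-1α core promoter, bom and rop are also listed, but they appear to be incidental fragments rather than functional parts.

The payload is a roughly 2.5 kb synthetic fusion driven by the human synapsin I promoter, which restricts expression to neurons. The fusion begins with nullCoChR, a version of the Chloromonas oogama channelrhodopsin CoChR mutated to carry no photocurrent. The record does not spell out its role, but with no current it cannot act as an optogenetic actuator and presumably serves as an inert part of the fusion. It is followed by the fast genetically encoded calcium sensor GCaMP6f and then a fragment of the rat Kv2.1 (Kcnb1) potassium channel, a motif that directs the protein to the cell body. A WPRE downstream of the coding sequence boosts transcript stability and expression, and a human growth hormone polyadenylation signal terminates the transcript.

The construct is intended for calcium imaging of dense neural populations. Keeping the indicator at the cell body should reduce contaminating signal from surrounding neurites.
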