Features (pLannotate 1.2.2; 18 found; start..end, strand, type, name):
     12..39      +  repeat_region  AAV2 ITR (fragment): inverted terminal repeat of adeno-associated virus serotype 2 inverted
     68..95      +  repeat_region  AAV2 ITR (fragment): inverted terminal repeat of adeno-associated virus serotype 2 inverted
    152..218     +  CDS            small t antigen (fragment): SV40 (simian virus 40) small t antigen
    244..297     +  promoter       EF-1α core promoter (fragment): core promoter for human elongation factor EF-1α
    341..788     +  promoter       hSyn promoter: human synapsin I promoter; confers neuron-specific expression (Kügler et al., 2003)
    808..1671    +  CDS            CoChR: high-photocurrent channelrhodopsin from Chloromonas oogama (Shemesh et al., 2017)
   1708..3057    +  CDS            GCaMP6f: improved fluorescent protein-based calcium sensor (Chen et al., 2013)
   3064..3261    +  CDS            Kcnb1 (fragment): KCNB1_RAT - Experimental evidence at protein level: Swiss-Prot protein existence level 1. Voltage-gated potassium channel that mediates transmembrane potassium transport in excitable membranes, primarily in the brain, but also in the pancreas and cardiovascular system. Contributes to the regulation of the action potential (AP) repolarization, duration and frequency of repetitive AP firing in neurons, muscle cells and endocrine cells and plays a role in homeostatic attenuation of electrical excitability throughout the brain (PubMed:10024359, PubMed:10618149, PubMed:12451110, PubMed:17379638, Pu
   3289..3877    +  misc_feature   WPRE: woodchuck hepatitis virus posttranscriptional regulatory element
   3897..4373    +  polyA_signal   hGH poly(A) signal: human growth hormone polyadenylation signal
   4419..4559    +  repeat_region  AAV2 ITR: inverted terminal repeat of adeno-associated virus serotype 2 inverted
   4564..4615    -  misc_feature   bom (fragment): basis of mobility region from pBR322
   4634..5089    +  rep_origin     f1 ori (sequence partly withheld): f1 bacteriophage origin of replication; arrow indicates direction of (+) strand synthesis
   5090..5139    -  misc_feature   bom (fragment): basis of mobility region from pBR322
   5241..5276    -  CDS            rop (fragment): Rop protein, which maintains plasmids at low copy number; rop
   5371..5475    +  promoter       AmpR promoter: bla
   5476..6336    +  CDS            AmpR: β-lactamase; bla; confers resistance to ampicillin, carbenicillin, and related antibiotics
   6507..7095    +  rep_origin     ori: high-copy-number ColE1/pMB1/pBR322/pUC origin of replication
>Addgene plasmid #158758 | pAAV-Syn-nullCoChR-GCaMP6f-Kv2.1 | addgene full sequence | sequence record 310664 | Addgene NGS Result
CCTGCAGGCAGCTGCGCGCTCGCTCGCTCACTGAGGCCGCCCGGGCGTCGGGCGACCTTTGGTCGCCCGG
CCTCAGTGAGCGAGCGAGCGCGCAGAGAGGGAGTGGCCAACTCCATCACTAGGGGTTCCTGCGGCCGCAC
GCGTTGCAAAGATGGATAAAGTTTTAAACAGAGAGGAATCTTTGCAGCTAATGGACCTTCTAGGTCTTGA
AAGGAGTGGGAATTGGCTCCGGTGCCCGTCAGTGGGCAGAGCGCACATCGCCCACAGTCCCCGAGAAGTT
GGGGGGAGGGGTCGGCAGCAAATGGTTAATTAATCTAGACTGCAGAGGGCCCTGCGTATGAGTGCAAGTG
GGTTTTAGGACCAGGATGAGGCGGGGTGGGGGTGCCTACCTGACGACCGACCCCGACCCACTGGACAAGC
ACCCAACCCCCATTCCCCAAATTGCGCATCCCCTATCAGAGAGGGGGAGGGGAAACAGGATGCGGCGAGG
CGCGTGCGCACTGCCAGCTTCAGCACCGCGGACAGTGCCTTCGCCCCCGCCTGGCGGCGCGCGCCACCGC
CGCCTCAGCACTGAAGGCGCGCTGACGTCACTCGCCGGTCCCCCGCAAACTCCCCTTCCCGGCCACCTTG
GTCGCGTCCGCGCCGCCGCCGGCCCAGCCGGACCGCACCACGCGAGGCGCGAGATAGGGGGGCACGGGCG
CGACCATCTGCGCTGCGGCGCCGGCGACTCAGCGCTGCCTCAGTCTGCGGTGGGCAGCGGAGGAGTCGTG
TCGTGCCTGAGAGCGCAGTCGAGTAGGATCCGCCACCATGCTGGGGAACGGCAGCGCCATTGTGCCTATC
GACCAGTGCTTTTGCCTGGCTTGGACCGACAGCCTGGGAAGCGATACAGAGCAGCTGGTGGCCAACATCC
TCCAGTGGTTCGCCTTCGGCTTCAGCATCCTGATCCTGATGTTCTACGCCTACCAGACTTGGAGAGCCAC
TTGCGGTTGGGAGGAGGTCTACGTCTGTTGCGTCGAGCTGACCAAGGTCATCATCGAGTTCTTCCACGAG
TTCGACGACCCCAGCATGCTGTACCTGGCTAACGGACACCGAGTCCAGTGGCTGAGATACGCAGAGTGGC
TGCTGACTTGTCCCGTCATCCTGATCCACCTGAGCAACCTGACCGGCCTGAAGGACGACTACAGCAAGCG
GACCATGAGGCTGCTGGTGTCAGACGTGGGAACCATCGTGTGGGGAGCTACAAGCGCCATGAGCACAGGC
TACGTCAAGGTCATCTTCTTCGTGCTGGGTTGCATCTACGGCGCCAACACCTTCTTCCACGCCGCCAAGG
TGTATATCGAGAGCTACCACGTGGTGCCAAAGGGCAGACCTAGAACCGTCGTGCGGATCATGGCTTGGCT
GTTCTTCCTGTCTTGGGGCATGTTCCCCGTGCTGTTCGTCGTGGGACCAGAAGGATTCGACGCCATCAGC
GTGTACGGCTCTACCATTGGCCACACCATCATCGACCTCATGAGCGCTAATTGTTGGGGCCTGCTGGGAC
ACTATCTGAGAGTGCTGATCCACCAGCACATCATCATCTACGGCGACATCCGGAAGAAGACCAAGATCAA
CGTGGCCGGCGAGGAGATGGAAGTGGAGACCATGGTGGACCAGGAGGACGAGGAGACAGTGGGAGGTTCA
GGTGGAACCGGTGGAAGTGGAGGTACCATGGGTTCTCATCATCATCATCATCATGGTATGGCTTCCATGA
CTGGTGGACAGCAAATGGGTCGGGATCTGTACGACGATGACGATAAGGATCTCGCCACCATGGTCGACTC
ATCACGTCGTAAGTGGAATAAGACAGGTCACGCAGTCAGAGCTATAGGTCGGCTGAGTTCACTCGAGAAC
GTCTATATCAAGGCCGACAAGCAGAAGAACGGCATCAAGGCGAACTTCAAGATCCGCCACAACATCGAGG
ACGGCGGCGTGCAGCTCGCCTACCACTACCAGCAGAACACCCCCATCGGCGACGGCCCCGTGCTGCTGCC
CGACAACCACTACCTGAGCGTGCAGTCCAAACTTTCGAAAGACCCCAACGAGAAGCGCGATCACATGGTC
CTGCTGGAGTTCGTGACCGCCGCCGGGATCACTCTCGGCATGGACGAGCTGTACAAGGGCGGAACCGGAG
GGAGCATGGTGAGCAAGGGCGAGGAGCTGTTCACCGGGGTGGTGCCCATCCTGGTCGAGCTGGACGGCGA
CGTAAACGGCCACAAGTTCAGCGTGTCCGGCGAGGGTGAGGGCGATGCCACCTACGGCAAGCTGACCCTG
AAGTTCATCTGCACCACCGGCAAGCTGCCCGTGCCCTGGCCCACCCTCGTGACCACCCTGACCTACGGCG
TGCAGTGCTTCAGCCGCTACCCCGACCACATGAAGCAGCACGACTTCTTCAAGTCCGCCATGCCCGAAGG
CTACATCCAGGAGCGCACCATCTTCTTCAAGGACGACGGCAACTACAAGACCCGCGCCGAGGTGAAGTTC
GAGGGCGACACCCTGGTGAACCGCATCGAGCTGAAGGGCATCGACTTCAAGGAGGACGGCAACATCCTGG
GGCACAAGCTGGAGTACAACCTGCCGGACCAACTGACTGAAGAGCAGATCGCAGAATTTAAAGAGGAGTT
CTCCCTATTTGACAAGGACGGGGATGGGACAATAACAACCAAGGAGCTGGGGACGGTGATGCGGTCTCTG
GGGCAGAACCCCACAGAAGCAGAGCTGCAGGACATGATCAATGAAGTAGATGCCGACGGTGACGGCACAA
TCGACTTCCCTGAGTTCCTGACAATGATGGCAAGAAAAATGAAATACAGGGACACGGAAGAAGAAATTAG
AGAAGCGTTCGGTGTGTTTGATAAGGATGGCAATGGCTACATCAGTGCAGCAGAGCTTCGCCACGTGATG
ACAAACCTTGGAGAGAAGTTAACAGATGAAGAGGTTGATGAAATGATCAGGGAAGCAGACATCGATGGGG
ATGGTCAGGTAAACTACGAAGAGTTTGTACAAATGATGACAGCGAAGGGTGCTAGCCAGAGCCAGCCTAT
CCTGAACACCAAGGAGATGGCCCCTCAGAGCAAGCCTCCTGAGGAGCTGGAGATGAGCAGCATGCCTAGC
CCTGTGGCCCCTCTGCCTGCCAGGACCGAGGGCGTGATCGACATGAGGAGCATGAGCAGCATCGACAGCT
TCATCAGCTGCGCCACCGACTTCCCTGAGGCCACCAGGTTCTAAGAATTCCGTACAAAGCTTATCGATAA
TCAACCTCTGGATTACAAAATTTGTGAAAGATTGACTGGTATTCTTAACTATGTTGCTCCTTTTACGCTA
TGTGGATACGCTGCTTTAATGCCTTTGTATCATGCTATTGCTTCCCGTATGGCTTTCATTTTCTCCTCCT
TGTATAAATCCTGGTTGCTGTCTCTTTATGAGGAGTTGTGGCCCGTTGTCAGGCAACGTGGCGTGGTGTG
CACTGTGTTTGCTGACGCAACCCCCACTGGTTGGGGCATTGCCACCACCTGTCAGCTCCTTTCCGGGACT
TTCGCTTTCCCCCTCCCTATTGCCACGGCGGAACTCATCGCCGCCTGCCTTGCCCGCTGCTGGACAGGGG
CTCGGCTGTTGGGCACTGACAATTCCGTGGTGTTGTCGGGGAAATCATCGTCCTTTCCTTGGCTGCTCGC
CTATGTTGCCACCTGGATTCTGCGCGGGACGTCCTTCTGCTACGTCCCTTCGGCCCTCAATCCAGCGGAC
CTTCCTTCCCGCGGCCTGCTGCCGGCTCTGCGGCCTCTTCCGCGTCTTCGCCTTCGCCCTCAGACGAGTC
GGATCTCCCTTTGGGCCGCCTCCCCGCATCGATACCGGCTCGAGACGGGTGGCATCCCTGTGACCCCTCC
CCAGTGCCTCTCCTGGCCCTGGAAGTTGCCACTCCAGTGCCCACCAGCCTTGTCCTAATAAAATTAAGTT
GCATCATTTTGTCTGACTAGGTGTCCTTCTATAATATTATGGGGTGGAGGGGGGTGGTATGGAGCAAGGG
GCAAGTTGGGAAGACAACCTGTAGGGCCTGCGGGGTCTATTGGGAACCAAGCTGGAGTGCAGTGGCACAA
TCTTGGCTCACTGCAATCTCCGCCTCCTGGGTTCAAGCGATTCTCCTGCCTCAGCCTCCCGAGTTGTTGG
GATTCCAGGCATGCATGACCAGGCTCAGCTAATTTTTGTTTTTTTGGTAGAGACGGGGTTTCACCATATT
GGCCAGGCTGGTCTCCAACTCCTAATCTCAGGTGATCTACCCACCTTGGCCTCCCAAATTGCTGGGATTA
CAGGCGTGAACCACTGCTCCCTTCCCTGTCCTTCTCGAGCTGATTTTGTAGGTAACCACGTGCGGACCGA
GCGGCCGCAGGAACCCCTAGTGATGGAGTTGGCCACTCCCTCTCTGCGCGCTCGCTCGCTCACTGAGGCC
GGGCGACCAAAGGTCGCCCGACGCCCGGGCTTTGCCCGGGCGGCCTCAGTGAGCGAGCGAGCGCGCAGCT
GCCTGCAGGGGCGCCTGATGCGGTATTTTCTCCTTACGCATCTGTGCGGTATTTCACACCGCATA
[95 nt withheld, positions 4616-4710]
T
[46 nt withheld, positions 4712-4757]
C
[141 nt withheld, positions 4759-4899]
CCTTTGACGTTGGAGTCCACGTTCTTT
[37 nt withheld, positions 4927-4963]
ACTCTATCTCGGGCTATTCTTTTGATTTATAAGGGATTTTGCCGATTTCGGTCTATTGGTTAAAAAATGA
GCTGATTTAACAAAAATTTAACGCGAATTTTAACAAAATATTAACGTTTACAATTTTATGGTGCACTCTC
AGTACAATCTGCTCTGATGCCGCATAGTTAAGCCAGCCCCGACACCCGCCAACACCCGCTGACGCGCCCT
GACGGGCTTGTCTGCTCCCGGCATCCGCTTACAGACAAGCTGTGACCGTCTCCGGGAGCTGCATGTGTCA
GAGGTTTTCACCGTCATCACCGAAACGCGCGAGACGAAAGGGCCTCGTGATACGCCTATTTTTATAGGTT
AATGTCATGATAATAATGGTTTCTTAGACGTCAGGTGGCACTTTTCGGGGAAATGTGCGCGGAACCCCTA
TTTGTTTATTTTTCTAAATACATTCAAATATGTATCCGCTCATGAGACAATAACCCTGATAAATGCTTCA
ATAATATTGAAAAAGGAAGAGTATGAGTATTCAACATTTCCGTGTCGCCCTTATTCCCTTTTTTGCGGCA
TTTTGCCTTCCTGTTTTTGCTCACCCAGAAACGCTGGTGAAAGTAAAAGATGCTGAAGATCAGTTGGGTG
CACGAGTGGGTTACATCGAACTGGATCTCAACAGCGGTAAGATCCTTGAGAGTTTTCGCCCCGAAGAACG
TTTTCCAATGATGAGCACTTTTAAAGTTCTGCTATGTGGCGCGGTATTATCCCGTATTGACGCCGGGCAA
GAGCAACTCGGTCGCCGCATACACTATTCTCAGAATGACTTGGTTGAGTACTCACCAGTCACAGAAAAGC
ATCTTACGGATGGCATGACAGTAAGAGAATTATGCAGTGCTGCCATAACCATGAGTGATAACACTGCGGC
CAACTTACTTCTGACAACGATCGGAGGACCGAAGGAGCTAACCGCTTTTTTGCACAACATGGGGGATCAT
GTAACTCGCCTTGATCGTTGGGAACCGGAGCTGAATGAAGCCATACCAAACGACGAGCGTGACACCACGA
TGCCTGTAGCAATGGCAACAACGTTGCGCAAACTATTAACTGGCGAACTACTTACTCTAGCTTCCCGGCA
ACAATTAATAGACTGGATGGAGGCGGATAAAGTTGCAGGACCACTTCTGCGCTCGGCCCTTCCGGCTGGC
TGGTTTATTGCTGATAAATCTGGAGCCGGTGAGCGTGGGTCTCGCGGTATCATTGCAGCACTGGGGCCAG
ATGGTAAGCCCTCCCGTATCGTAGTTATCTACACGACGGGGAGTCAGGCAACTATGGATGAACGAAATAG
ACAGATCGCTGAGATAGGTGCCTCACTGATTAAGCATTGGTAACTGTCAGACCAAGTTTACTCATATATA
CTTTAGATTGATTTAAAACTTCATTTTTAATTTAAAAGGATCTAGGTGAAGATCCTTTTTGATAATCTCA
TGACCAAAATCCCTTAACGTGAGTTTTCGTTCCACTGAGCGTCAGACCCCGTAGAAAAGATCAAAGGATC
TTCTTGAGATCCTTTTTTTCTGCGCGTAATCTGCTGCTTGCAAACAAAAAAACCACCGCTACCAGCGGTG
GTTTGTTTGCCGGATCAAGAGCTACCAACTCTTTTTCCGAAGGTAACTGGCTTCAGCAGAGCGCAGATAC
CAAATACTGTTCTTCTAGTGTAGCCGTAGTTAGGCCACCACTTCAAGAACTCTGTAGCACCGCCTACATA
CCTCGCTCTGCTAATCCTGTTACCAGTGGCTGCTGCCAGTGGCGATAAGTCGTGTCTTACCGGGTTGGAC
TCAAGACGATAGTTACCGGATAAGGCGCAGCGGTCGGGCTGAACGGGGGGTTCGTGCACACAGCCCAGCT
TGGAGCGAACGACCTACACCGAACTGAGATACCTACAGCGTGAGCTATGAGAAAGCGCCACGCTTCCCGA
AGGGAGAAAGGCGGACAGGTATCCGGTAAGCGGCAGGGTCGGAACAGGAGAGCGCACGAGGGAGCTTCCA
GGGGGAAACGCCTGGTATCTTTATAGTCCTGTCGGGTTTCGCCACCTCTGACTTGAGCGTCGATTTTTGT
GATGCTCGTCAGGGGGGCGGAGCCTATGGAAAAACGCCAGCAACGCGGCCTTTTTACGGTTCCTGGCCTT
TTGCTGGCCTTTTGCTCACATGT
