>Addgene plasmid #158758 | pAAV-Syn-nullCoChR-GCaMP6f-Kv2.1 | depositor partial sequence | sequence record 306407 | Sequence of insert
ATGCTGGGGAACGGCAGCGCCATTGTGCCTATCGACCAGTGCTTTTGCCTGGCTTGGACCGACAGCCTGG
GAAGCGATACAGAGCAGCTGGTGGCCAACATCCTCCAGTGGTTCGCCTTCGGCTTCAGCATCCTGATCCT
GATGTTCTACGCCTACCAGACTTGGAGAGCCACTTGCGGTTGGGAGGAGGTCTACGTCTGTTGCGTCGAG
CTGACCAAGGTCATCATCGAGTTCTTCCACGAGTTCGACGACCCCAGCATGCTGTACCTGGCTAACGGAC
ACCGAGTCCAGTGGCTGAGATACGCAGAGTGGCTGCTGACTTGTCCCGTCATCCTGATCCACCTGAGCAA
CCTGACCGGCCTGAAGGACGACTACAGCAAGCGGACCATGAGGCTGCTGGTGTCAGACGTGGGAACCATC
GTGTGGGGAGCTACAAGCGCCATGAGCACAGGCTACGTCAAGGTCATCTTCTTCGTGCTGGGTTGCATCT
ACGGCGCCAACACCTTCTTCCACGCCGCCAAGGTGTATATCGAGAGCTACCACGTGGTGCCAAAGGGCAG
ACCTAGAACCGTCGTGCGGATCATGGCTTGGCTGTTCTTCCTGTCTTGGGGCATGTTCCCCGTGCTGTTC
GTCGTGGGACCAGAAGGATTCGACGCCATCAGCGTGTACGGCTCTACCATTGGCCACACCATCATCGACC
TCATGAGCGCTAATTGTTGGGGCCTGCTGGGACACTATCTGAGAGTGCTGATCCACCAGCACATCATCAT
CTACGGCGACATCCGGAAGAAGACCAAGATCAACGTGGCCGGCGAGGAGATGGAAGTGGAGACCATGGTG
GACCAGGAGGACGAGGAGACAGTGGGAGGTTCAGGTGGAACCGGTGGAAGTGGAGGTACCATGGGTTCTC
ATCATCATCATCATCATGGTATGGCTTCCATGACTGGTGGACAGCAAATGGGTCGGGATCTGTACGACGA
TGACGATAAGGATCTCGCCACCATGGTCGACTCATCACGTCGTAAGTGGAATAAGACAGGTCACGCAGTC
AGAGCTATAGGTCGGCTGAGTTCACTCGAGAACGTCTATATCAAGGCCGACAAGCAGAAGAACGGCATCA
AGGCGAACTTCAAGATCCGCCACAACATCGAGGACGGCGGCGTGCAGCTCGCCTACCACTACCAGCAGAA
CACCCCCATCGGCGACGGCCCCGTGCTGCTGCCCGACAACCACTACCTGAGCGTGCAGTCCAAACTTTCG
AAAGACCCCAACGAGAAGCGCGATCACATGGTCCTGCTGGAGTTCGTGACCGCCGCCGGGATCACTCTCG
GCATGGACGAGCTGTACAAGGGCGGAACCGGAGGGAGCATGGTGAGCAAGGGCGAGGAGCTGTTCACCGG
GGTGGTGCCCATCCTGGTCGAGCTGGACGGCGACGTAAACGGCCACAAGTTCAGCGTGTCCGGCGAGGGT
GAGGGCGATGCCACCTACGGCAAGCTGACCCTGAAGTTCATCTGCACCACCGGCAAGCTGCCCGTGCCCT
GGCCCACCCTCGTGACCACCCTGACCTACGGCGTGCAGTGCTTCAGCCGCTACCCCGACCACATGAAGCA
GCACGACTTCTTCAAGTCCGCCATGCCCGAAGGCTACATCCAGGAGCGCACCATCTTCTTCAAGGACGAC
GGCAACTACAAGACCCGCGCCGAGGTGAAGTTCGAGGGCGACACCCTGGTGAACCGCATCGAGCTGAAGG
GCATCGACTTCAAGGAGGACGGCAACATCCTGGGGCACAAGCTGGAGTACAACCTGCCGGACCAACTGAC
TGAAGAGCAGATCGCAGAATTTAAAGAGGAGTTCTCCCTATTTGACAAGGACGGGGATGGGACAATAACA
ACCAAGGAGCTGGGGACGGTGATGCGGTCTCTGGGGCAGAACCCCACAGAAGCAGAGCTGCAGGACATGA
TCAATGAAGTAGATGCCGACGGTGACGGCACAATCGACTTCCCTGAGTTCCTGACAATGATGGCAAGAAA
AATGAAATACAGGGACACGGAAGAAGAAATTAGAGAAGCGTTCGGTGTGTTTGATAAGGATGGCAATGGC
TACATCAGTGCAGCAGAGCTTCGCCACGTGATGACAAACCTTGGAGAGAAGTTAACAGATGAAGAGGTTG
ATGAAATGATCAGGGAAGCAGACATCGATGGGGATGGTCAGGTAAACTACGAAGAGTTTGTACAAATGAT
GACAGCGAAGGGTGCTAGCCAGAGCCAGCCTATCCTGAACACCAAGGAGATGGCCCCTCAGAGCAAGCCT
CCTGAGGAGCTGGAGATGAGCAGCATGCCTAGCCCTGTGGCCCCTCTGCCTGCCAGGACCGAGGGCGTGA
TCGACATGAGGAGCATGAGCAGCATCGACAGCTTCATCAGCTGCGCCACCGACTTCCCTGAGGCCACCAG
GTTCTAA
